Addgene plasmid #78372: pNX3c-FL3
Purpose: fission yeast epitope tagging
Depositing lab: Kazunori Tomita. Depositing organization: University College London. Publication: Sequential and counter-selectable cassettes for fission yeast. Amelina H, Moiseeva V, Collopy LC, Pearson SR, Armstrong CA, Tomita K. BMC Biotechnol. 2016 Nov 8;16(1):76. 10.1186/s12896-016-0307-4 PubMed 27825338.
Backbone
  Vector backbone: pFA6a-kanMX6
  Selectable markers: ClonNat
Growth in bacteria
  Bacterial resistance: Ampicillin, 100 μg/mL
  Growth temperature: 37°C
  Growth strain: DH5alpha
  Copy number: High Copy
Gene/Insert 1
  Gene/Insert name: 3xFLAG
Gene/Insert 2
  Gene/Insert name: natMX6
  Species: S. cerevisiae (budding yeast), S. pombe (fission yeast)
Terms and licenses: Academic/Nonprofit Terms; Industry Terms: Not Available to Industry
How to cite: pNX3c-FL3 was a gift from Kazunori Tomita (Addgene plasmid # 78372 ; http://n2t.net/addgene:78372 ; RRID:Addgene_78372)
