[The description below was written by a language model from this plasmid's Addgene catalogue record and pLannotate feature annotations shown in this document.]
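Description:
pNX3c-FL3 is a 4.0 kb epitope-tagging template plasmid for fission yeast, built on the pFA6a-kanMX6 backbone, in which the original kanamycin/G418 marker has been replaced by a nourseothricin (ClonNat) resistance module. In E. coli it is maintained as a high-copy plasmid through a ColE1/pUC-type origin and is selected with ampicillin via the β-lactamase gene and its native promoter. No yeast replication origin is annotated. This fits the usual role of pFA6a-family plasmids as sources of integrating cassettes rather than as episomes.

The payload is a compact two-part cassette. First comes a 3xFLAG coding segment, which the annotation software splits into several partial FLAG hits, followed directly by the S. cerevisiae ADH1 terminator. No promoter lies upstream of the tag, so it is expressed only when fused in frame to a chromosomal open reading frame. This layout, together with the "c" in the plasmid name, suggests C-terminal tagging, although the record does not say so explicitly. Downstream is the natMX6 marker: the Streptomyces noursei nat1 acetyltransferase gene driven by the Ashbya gossypii TEF promoter and closed by the TEF terminator, which confers nourseothricin resistance in both budding and fission yeast. SP6 and T7 promoters flank the cassette, and short rop and bom fragments remain as backbone remnants.

The stated purpose is fission yeast epitope tagging. Typically the tag-plus-marker module from such a plasmid is amplified with primers carrying homology to the target locus and integrated by homologous recombination, giving a FLAG-tagged protein expressed from its endogenous promoter for detection or immunoprecipitation. The plasmid belongs to a published set of sequential and counter-selectable cassettes for fission yeast.
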