Features (pLannotate 1.2.2; 14 found; start..end, strand, type, name):
     70..105     +  CDS            rop (fragment): Rop protein, which maintains plasmids at low copy number; rop
    207..258     +  misc_feature   bom (fragment): basis of mobility region from pBR322
    321..339     +  promoter       SP6 promoter: promoter for bacteriophage SP6 RNA polymerase
    415..435     +  CDS            FLAG (fragment): FLAG® epitope tag, followed by an enterokinase cleavage site
    439..463     +  CDS            3xFLAG (fragment): three tandem FLAG® epitope tags
    466..486     +  CDS            FLAG (fragment): FLAG® epitope tag, followed by an enterokinase cleavage site
    519..706     +  terminator     ADH1 terminator: S. cerevisiae ADH1; transcription terminator for the S. cerevisiae alcohol dehydrogenase 1 (ADH1) gene
    781..1124    +  promoter       TEF promoter: Ashbya gossypii TEF promoter
   1131..1695    +  CDS            NrsR (fragment): nourseothricin acetyltransferase; Streptomyces noursei nat1; confers resistance to nourseothricin
   1703..1900    +  terminator     TEF terminator: Ashbya gossypii TEF terminator
   2006..2024    -  promoter       T7 promoter: promoter for bacteriophage T7 RNA polymerase
   2255..2843    -  rep_origin     ori: high-copy-number ColE1/pMB1/pBR322/pUC origin of replication
   3014..3874    -  CDS            AmpR: β-lactamase; bla; confers resistance to ampicillin, carbenicillin, and related antibiotics
   3875..3979    -  promoter       AmpR promoter: bla
>Addgene plasmid #78372 | pNX3c-FL3 | depositor full sequence | sequence record 153387 | pNX3c-FL3 sequence 4004 bps
GACGTCTAAGAAACCATTATTATCATGACATTAACCTATAAAAATAGGCGTATCACGAGGCCCTTTCGTC
TCGCGCGTTTCGGTGATGACGGTGAAAACCTCTGACACATGCAGCTCCCGGAGACGGTCACAGCTTGTCT
GTAAGCGGATGCCGGGAGCAGACAAGCCCGTCAGGGCGCGTCAGCGGGTGTTGGCGGGTGTCGGGGCTGG
CTTAACTATGCGGCATCAGAGCAGATTGTACTGAGAGTGCACCATATGGACATATTGTCGTTAGAACGCG
GCTACAATTAATACATAACCTTATGTATCATACACATACGATTTAGGTGACACTATAGAACGCGGCCGCC
AGCTGAAGCTTCGTACGCTGCAGGTCGACGGATCCCCGGGTTAATTAACGCTAGCATGGGTGACTACAAG
GACGACGATGACAAGGGAGATTACAAAGATGACGACGATAAGGACTACAAGGACGACGATGACAAGTCTA
GAGATTGAGGCGCGCCACTTCTAAATAAGCGAATTTCTTATGATTTATGATTTTTATTATTAAATAAGTT
ATAAAAAAAATAAGTGTATACAAATTTTAAAGTGACTCTTAGGTTTTAAAACGAAAATTCTTATTCTTGA
GTAACTCTTTCCTGTAGGTCAGGTTGCTTTCTCAGGTATAGTATGAGGTCGCTCTTATTGACCACACCTC
TACCGGCAGATCCGCTAGGGATAACAGGGTAATATAGATCTGTTTAGCTTGCCTCGTCCCCGCCGGGTCA
CCCGGCCAGCGACATGGAGGCCCAGAATACCCTCCTTGACAGTCTTGACGTGCGCAGCTCAGGGGCATGA
TGTGACTGTCGCCCGTATATTTAGCCCACACATCCCCATGTATAATCATTTGCATCCATACATTTTGATG
GCTGCACGGCGCGAAGCAAAAATTACGGCTCCTCGCTGCAGACCTGCGAGCAGGGAAACGCTCCCCTCAC
AGACGCGTTGAATTGTCCCCACGCCGCGCCCCTGTAGAGAAATATAAAAGGTTAGGATTTGCCACTGAGG
TTCTTCTTTCATATACTTCCTTTTAAAATCTTGCTAGGATACAGTTCTCACATCACATCCGAACATAAAC
AACCATGGGTACCACTCTTGACGACACGGCTTACCGGTACCGCACCAGTGTCCCGGGGGACGCCGAGGCC
ATCGAGGCACTGGATGGGTCCTTCACCACCGACACCGTCTTCCGCGTCACCGCCACCGGGGACGGCTTCA
CCCTGCGGGAGGTGCCGGTGGACCCGCCCCTGACCAAGGTGTTCCCCGACGACGAATCGGACGACGAATC
GGACGACGGGGAGGACGGCGACCCGGACTCCCGGACGTTCGTCGCGTACGGGGACGACGGCGACCTGGCG
GGCTTCGTGGTCGTCTCGTACTCCGGCTGGAACCGCCGGCTGACCGTCGAGGACATCGAGGTCGCCCCGG
AGCACCGGGGGCACGGGGTCGGGCGCGCGTTGATGGGGCTCGCGACGGAGTTCGCCCGCGAGCGGGGCGC
CGGGCACCTCTGGCTGGAGGTCACCAACGTCAACGCACCGGCGATCCACGCGTACCGGCGGATGGGGTTC
ACCCTCTGCGGCCTGGACACCGCCCTGTACGACGGCACCGCCTCGGACGGCGAGCAGGCGCTCTACATGA
GCATGCCCTGCCCCTAATCAGTACTGACAATAAAAAGATTCTTGTTTTCAAGAACTTGTCATTTGTATAG
TTTTTTTATATTGTAGTTGTTCTATTTTAATCAAATGTTAGCGTGATTTATATTTTTTTTCGCCTCGACA
TCATCTGCCCAGATGCGAAGTTAAGTGCGCAGAAAGTAATATCATGCGTCAATCGTATGTGAATGCTGGT
CGCTATACTGCTGTCGATTCGATACTAACGCCGCCATCCAGTGTTAAACGAGCTCGAATTCATCGATGAT
ATCAGATCCACTAGTGGCCTATGCGGCCGCGGATCTGCCGGTCTCCCTATAGTGAGTCGTATTAATTTCG
ATAAGCCAGGTTAACCTGCATTAATGAATCGGCCAACGCGCGGGGTAGGCTTCCTCGCTCACTGACTCGC
TGCGCTCGGTCGTTCGGCTGCGGCGAGCGGTATCAGCTCACTCAAAGGCGGTAATACGGTTATCCACAGA
ATCAGGGGATAACGCAGGAAAGAACATGTGAGCAAAAGGCCAGCAAAAGGCCAGGAACCGTAAAAAGGCC
GCGTTGCTGGCGTTTTTCCATAGGCTCCGCCCCCCTGACGAGCATCACAAAAATCGACGCTCAAGTCAGA
GGTGGCGAAACCCGACAGGACTATAAAGATACCAGGCGTTTCCCCCTGGAAGCTCCCTCGTGCGCTCTCC
TGTTCCGACCCTGCCGCTTACCGGATACCTGTCCGCCTTTCTCCCTTCGGGAAGCGTGGCGCTTTCTCAA
TGCTCACGCTGTAGGTATCTCAGTTCGGTGTAGGTCGTTCGCTCCAAGCTGGGCTGTGTGCACGAACCCC
CCGTTCAGCCCGACCGCTGCGCCTTATCCGGTAACTATCGTCTTGAGTCCAACCCGGTAAGACACGACTT
ATCGCCACTGGCAGCAGCCACTGGTAACAGGATTAGCAGAGCGAGGTATGTAGGCGGTGCTACAGAGTTC
TTGAAGTGGTGGCCTAACTACGGCTACACTAGAAGGACAGTATTTGGTATCTGCGCTCTGCTGAAGCCAG
TTACCTTCGGAAAAAGAGTTGGTAGCTCTTGATCCGGCAAACAAACCACCGCTGGTAGCGGTGGTTTTTT
TGTTTGCAAGCAGCAGATTACGCGCAGAAAAAAAGGATCTCAAGAAGATCCTTTGATCTTTTCTACGGGG
TCTGACGCTCAGTGGAACGAAAACTCACGTTAAGGGATTTTGGTCATGAGATTATCAAAAAGGATCTTCA
CCTAGATCCTTTTAAATTAAAAATGAAGTTTTAAATCAATCTAAAGTATATATGAGTAAACTTGGTCTGA
CAGTTACCAATGCTTAATCAGTGAGGCACCTATCTCAGCGATCTGTCTATTTCGTTCATCCATAGTTGCC
TGACTCCCCGTCGTGTAGATAACTACGATACGGGAGGGCTTACCATCTGGCCCCAGTGCTGCAATGATAC
CGCGAGACCCACGCTCACCGGCTCCAGATTTATCAGCAATAAACCAGCCAGCCGGAAGGGCCGAGCGCAG
AAGTGGTCCTGCAACTTTATCCGCCTCCATCCAGTCTATTAATTGTTGCCGGGAAGCTAGAGTAAGTAGT
TCGCCAGTTAATAGTTTGCGCAACGTTGTTGCCATTGCTACAGGCATCGTGGTGTCACGCTCGTCGTTTG
GTATGGCTTCATTCAGCTCCGGTTCCCAACGATCAAGGCGAGTTACATGATCCCCCATGTTGTGCAAAAA
AGCGGTTAGCTCCTTCGGTCCTCCGATCGTTGTCAGAAGTAAGTTGGCCGCAGTGTTATCACTCATGGTT
ATGGCAGCACTGCATAATTCTCTTACTGTCATGCCATCCGTAAGATGCTTTTCTGTGACTGGTGAGTACT
CAACCAAGTCATTCTGAGAATAGTGTATGCGGCGACCGAGTTGCTCTTGCCCGGCGTCAATACGGGATAA
TACCGCGCCACATAGCAGAACTTTAAAAGTGCTCATCATTGGAAAACGTTCTTCGGGGCGAAAACTCTCA
AGGATCTTACCGCTGTTGAGATCCAGTTCGATGTAACCCACTCGTGCACCCAACTGATCTTCAGCATCTT
TTACTTTCACCAGCGTTTCTGGGTGAGCAAAAACAGGAAGGCAAAATGCCGCAAAAAAGGGAATAAGGGC
GACACGGAAATGTTGAATACTCATACTCTTCCTTTTTCAATATTATTGAAGCATTTATCAGGGTTATTGT
CTCATGAGCGGATACATATTTGAATGTATTTAGAAAAATAAACAAATAGGGGTTCCGCGCACATTTCCCC
GAAAAGTGCCACCT
