>Addgene plasmid #78372 | pNX3c-FL3 | addgene partial sequence | sequence record 149967 | SP6 5'-ATTTAGGTGACACTATAG-3'
CTGCAGGTCGACGGATCCCCGGGTTAATTAACGCTAGCATGGGTGACTACAAGGACGACGATGACAAGGG
AGATTACAAAGATGACGACGATAAGGACTACAAGGACGACGATGACAAGTCTAGAGATTGAGGCGCGCCA
CTTCTAAATAAGCGAATTTCTTATGATTTATGATTTTTATTATTAAATAAGTTATAAAAAAAATAAGTGT
ATACAAATTTTAAAGTGACTCTTAGGTTTTAAAACGAAAATTCTTATTCTTGAGTAACTCTTTCCTGTAG
GTCAGGTTGCTTTCTCAGGTATAGTATGAGGTCGCTCTTATTGACCACACCTCTACCGGCAGATCCGCTA
GGGATAACAGGGTAATATAGATCTGTTTAGCTTGCCTCGTCCCCGCCGGGTCACCCGGCCAGCGACATGG
AGGCCCAGAATACCCTCCTTGACAGTCTTGACGTGCGCAGCTCAGGGGCATGATGTGACTGTCGCCCGTA
TATTTAGCCCACACATCCCCATGTATAATCATTTGCATCCATACATTTTGATGGCTGCACGGCGCGAAGC
AAAAATTACGGCTCCTCGCTGCAGACCTGCGAGCAGGGAAACGCTCCCCTCACAGACGCGTTGAATTGTC
CCCACGCCGCGCCCCTGTAGAGAAATATAAAAGGTTAGGATTTGCCACTGAGGTTCTTCTTTCATATACT
TCCTTTTAAAATCTTGCTAGGATACAGTTCTCACATCACATCCGAACATAAACAACCATGGGTACCACTC
TTGACGACACGGCTTACCGGTACCGCACCAGTGTCCCGGGGGACGCCGAGGCCATCGAGGCACTGGATGG
GTCCTTCACCACCGACACCGTCTTCCGCGTCACCGCCACCGGGGACGGCTTCACCCTGCGGGAGGTGCCG
GTGGACCCGCCCCTGACCAAGGTGTTCCCCGACGACGAATCGGACGACGAATCGGACGACGGGGAGGACG
GCGACCCGGACTCCCGGACGTTCGTCGCGTACGGGGACGACGGCGACCTGG
