>Addgene plasmid #78372 | pNX3c-FL3 | addgene partial sequence | sequence record 150077 | Tef-promoter-F 5'-GGATACAGTTCTCACATCAC-3'
ACTCTTGACGACACGGCTTACCGGTACCGCACCAGTGTCCCGGGGGACGCCGAGGCCATCGAGGCACTGG
ATGGGTCCTTCACCACCGACACCGTCTTCCGCGTCACCGCCACCGGGGACGGCTTCACCCTGCGGGAGGT
GCCGGTGGACCCGCCCCTGACCAAGGTGTTCCCCGACGACGAATCGGACGACGAATCGGACGACGGGGAG
GACGGCGACCCGGACTCCCGGACGTTCGTCGCGTACGGGGACGACGGCGACCTGGCGGGCTTCGTGGTCG
TCTCGTACTCCGGCTGGAACCGCCGGCTGACCGTCGAGGACATCGAGGTCGCCCCGGAGCACCGGGGGCA
CGGGGTCGGGCGCGCGTTGATGGGGCTCGCGACGGAGTTCGCCCGCGAGCGGGGCGCCGGGCACCTCTGG
CTGGAGGTCACCAACGTCAACGCACCGGCGATCCACGCGTACCGGCGGATGGGGTTCACCCTCTGCGGCC
TGGACACCGCCCTGTACGACGGCACCGCCTCGGACGGCGAGCAGGCGCTCTACATGAGCATGCCCTGCCC
CTAATCAGTACTGACAATAAAAAGATTCTTGTTTTCAAGAACTTGTCATTTGTATAGTTTTTTTATATTG
TAGTTGTTCTATTTTAATCAAATGTTAGCGTGATTTATATTTTTTTTCGCCTCGACATCATCTGCCCAGA
TGCGAAGTTAAGTGCGCAGAAAGTAATATCATGCGTCAATCGTATGTGAATGCTGGTCGCTATACTGCTG
TCGATTCGATACTAACGCCGCCATCCAGTGTTAAACGAGCTCGAATTCATCGATGATATCAGATCCACTA
GTGGCCTATGCGGCCGCGGATCTGCCGGTCTCCCTATAGTGAGTCGTATTAATTTCGATAAGCCAGGTTA
ACCTGCATTAATGAATCGGCCAACGCGCGGGG
